>Addgene plasmid #84866 | pFastBacDual with LFn + Fla | depositor full sequence | sequence record 162891 | pFastBacDual with LFn + Fla sequence 7515 bps
TTCTCTGTCACAGAATGAAAATTTTTCTGTCATCTCTTCGTTATTAATGTTTGTAATTGACTGAATATCA
ACGCTTATTTGCAGCCTGAATGGCGAATGGG
[124 nt withheld, positions 102-225]
C
[91 nt withheld, positions 227-317]
A
[49 nt withheld, positions 319-367]
CCTTTGACGTTGGAGTCCACGTTCTTT
[37 nt withheld, positions 395-431]
ACCCTATCTCGGTCTATTCTTTTGATTTATAAGGGATTTTGCCGATTTCGGCCTATTGGTTAAAAAATGA
GCTGATTTAACAAAAATTTAACGCGAATTTTAACAAAATATTAACGTTTACAATTTCAGGTGGCACTTTT
CGGGGAAATGTGCGCGGAACCCCTATTTGTTTATTTTTCTAAATACATTCAAATATGTATCCGCTCATGA
GACAATAACCCTGATAAATGCTTCAATAATATTGAAAAAGGAAGAGTATGAGTATTCAACATTTCCGTGT
CGCCCTTATTCCCTTTTTTGCGGCATTTTGCCTTCCTGTTTTTGCTCACCCAGAAACGCTGGTGAAAGTA
AAAGATGCTGAAGATCAGTTGGGTGCACGAGTGGGTTACATCGAACTGGATCTCAACAGCGGTAAGATCC
TTGAGAGTTTTCGCCCCGAAGAACGTTTTCCAATGATGAGCACTTTTAAAGTTCTGCTATGTGGCGCGGT
ATTATCCCGTATTGACGCCGGGCAAGAGCAACTCGGTCGCCGCATACACTATTCTCAGAATGACTTGGTT
GAGTACTCACCAGTCACAGAAAAGCATCTTACGGATGGCATGACAGTAAGAGAATTATGCAGTGCTGCCA
TAACCATGAGTGATAACACTGCGGCCAACTTACTTCTGACAACGATCGGAGGACCGAAGGAGCTAACCGC
TTTTTTGCACAACATGGGGGATCATGTAACTCGCCTTGATCGTTGGGAACCGGAGCTGAATGAAGCCATA
CCAAACGACGAGCGTGACACCACGATGCCTGTAGCAATGGCAACAACGTTGCGCAAACTATTAACTGGCG
AACTACTTACTCTAGCTTCCCGGCAACAATTAATAGACTGGATGGAGGCGGATAAAGTTGCAGGACCACT
TCTGCGCTCGGCCCTTCCGGCTGGCTGGTTTATTGCTGATAAATCTGGAGCCGGTGAGCGTGGGTCTCGC
GGTATCATTGCAGCACTGGGGCCAGATGGTAAGCCCTCCCGTATCGTAGTTATCTACACGACGGGGAGTC
AGGCAACTATGGATGAACGAAATAGACAGATCGCTGAGATAGGTGCCTCACTGATTAAGCATTGGTAACT
GTCAGACCAAGTTTACTCATATATACTTTAGATTGATTTAAAACTTCATTTTTAATTTAAAAGGATCTAG
GTGAAGATCCTTTTTGATAATCTCATGACCAAAATCCCTTAACGTGAGTTTTCGTTCCACTGAGCGTCAG
ACCCCGTAGAAAAGATCAAAGGATCTTCTTGAGATCCTTTTTTTCTGCGCGTAATCTGCTGCTTGCAAAC
AAAAAAACCACCGCTACCAGCGGTGGTTTGTTTGCCGGATCAAGAGCTACCAACTCTTTTTCCGAAGGTA
ACTGGCTTCAGCAGAGCGCAGATACCAAATACTGTCCTTCTAGTGTAGCCGTAGTTAGGCCACCACTTCA
AGAACTCTGTAGCACCGCCTACATACCTCGCTCTGCTAATCCTGTTACCAGTGGCTGCTGCCAGTGGCGA
TAAGTCGTGTCTTACCGGGTTGGACTCAAGACGATAGTTACCGGATAAGGCGCAGCGGTCGGGCTGAACG
GGGGGTTCGTGCACACAGCCCAGCTTGGAGCGAACGACCTACACCGAACTGAGATACCTACAGCGTGAGC
ATTGAGAAAGCGCCACGCTTCCCGAAGGGAGAAAGGCGGACAGGTATCCGGTAAGCGGCAGGGTCGGAAC
AGGAGAGCGCACGAGGGAGCTTCCAGGGGGAAACGCCTGGTATCTTTATAGTCCTGTCGGGTTTCGCCAC
CTCTGACTTGAGCGTCGATTTTTGTGATGCTCGTCAGGGGGGCGGAGCCTATGGAAAAACGCCAGCAACG
CGGCCTTTTTACGGTTCCTGGCCTTTTGCTGGCCTTTTGCTCACATGTTCTTTCCTGCGTTATCCCCTGA
TTCTGTGGATAACCGTATTACCGCCTTTGAGTGAGCTGATACCGCTCGCCGCAGCCGAACGACCGAGCGC
AGCGAGTCAGTGAGCGAGGAAGCGGAAGAGCGCCTGATGCGGTATTTTCTCCTTACGCATCTGTGCGGTA
TTTCACACCGCAGACCAGCCGCGTAACCTGGCAAAATCGGTTACGGTTGAGTAATAAATGGATGCCCTGC
GTAAGCGGGTGTGGGCGGACAATAAAGTCTTAAACTGAACAAAATAGATCTAAACTATGACAATAAAGTC
TTAAACTAGACAGAATAGTTGTAAACTGAAATCAGTCCAGTTATGCTGTGAAAAAGCATACTGGACTTTT
GTTATGGCTAAAGCAAACTCTTCATTTTCTGAAGTGCAAATTGCCCGTCGTATTAAAGAGGGGCGTGGCC
AAGGGCATGGTAAAGACTATATTCGCGGCGTTGTGACAATTTACCGAACAACTCCGCGGCCGGGAAGCCG
ATCTCGGCTTGAACGAATTGTTAGGTGGCGGTACTTGGGTCGATATCAAAGTGCATCACTTCTTCCCGTA
TGCCCAACTTTGTATAGAGAGCCACTGCGGGATCGTCACCGTAATCTGCTTGCACGTAGATCACATAAGC
ACCAAGCGCGTTGGCCTCATGCTTGAGGAGATTGATGAGCGCGGTGGCAATGCCCTGCCTCCGGTGCTCG
CCGGAGACTGCGAGATCATAGATATAGATCTCACTACGCGGCTGCTCAAACCTGGGCAGAACGTAAGCCG
CGAGAGCGCCAACAACCGCTTCTTGGTCGAAGGCAGCAAGCGCGATGAATGTCTTACTACGGAGCAAGTT
CCCGAGGTAATCGGAGTCCGGCTGATGTTGGGAGTAGGTGGCTACGTCTCCGAACTCACGACCGAAAAGA
TCAAGAGCAGCCCGCATGGATTTGACTTGGTCAGGGCCGAGCCTACATGTGCGAATGATGCCCATACTTG
AGCCACCTAACTTTGTTTTAGGGCGACTGCCCTGCTGCGTAACATCGTTGCTGCTGCGTAACATCGTTGC
TGCTCCATAACATCAAACATCGACCCACGGCGTAACGCGCTTGCTGCTTGGATGCCCGAGGCATAGACTG
TACAAAAAAACAGTCATAACAAGCCATGAAAACCGCCACTGCGCCGTTACCACCGCTGCGTTCGGTCAAG
GTTCTGGACCAGTTGCGTGAGCGCATACGCTACTTGCATTACAGTTTACGAACCGAACAGGCTTATGTCA
ACTGGGTTCGTGCCTTCATCCGTTTCCACGGTGTGCGTCACCCGGCAACCTTGGGCAGCAGCGAAGTCGA
GGCATTTCTGTCCTGGCTGGCGAACGAGCGCAAGGTTTCGGTCTCCACGCATCGTCAGGCATTGGCGGCC
TTGCTGTTCTTCTACGGCAAGGTGCTGTGCACGGATCTGCCCTGGCTTCAGGAGATCGGTAGACCTCGGC
CGTCGCGGCGCTTGCCGGTGGTGCTGACCCCGGATGAAGTGGTTCGCATCCTCGGTTTTCTGGAAGGCGA
GCATCGTTTGTTCGCCCAGGACTCTAGCTATAGTTCTAGTGGTTGGCCTACGTACCCGTAGTGGCTATGG
CAGGGCTTGCCGCCCCGACGTTGGCTGCGAGCCCTGGGCCTTCACCCGAACTTGGGGGTTGGGGTGGGGA
AAAGGAAGAAACGCGGGCGTATTGGTCCCAATGGGGTCTCGGTGGGGTATCGACAGAGTGCCAGCCCTGG
GACCGAACCCCGCGTTTATGAACAAACGACCCAACACCCGTGCGTTTTATTCTGTCTTTTTATTGCCGTC
ATAGCGCGGGTTCCTTCCGGTATTGTCTCCTTCCGTGTTTCAGTTAGCCTCCCCCATCTCCCGGTACCGC
ATGCTATGCATCAGCTGCTAGCACCATGGCTCGAGATCCCGGGTGATCAAGTCTTCGTCGAGTGATTGTA
AATAAAATGTAATTTACAGTATAGTATTTTAATTAATATACAAATGATTTGATAATAATTCTTATTTAAC
TATAATATATTGTGTTGGGTTGAATTAAAGGTCCGTATACTCCGGAATATTAATAGATCATGGAGATAAT
TAAAATGATAACCATCTCGCAAATAAATAAGTATTTTACTGTTTTCGTAACAGTTTTGTAATAAAAAAAC
CTATAAATATTCCGGATTATTCATACCGTCCCACCATCGGGCGCGGATCCCGGTCCGAAGCGCGCGGAAT
TCAAAGGCCTACGTCGACAATGGGCAGCAGCCATCATCATCATCATCACAGCAGCGGCCTGGTGCCGCGC
GGCAGCCATATGGCGGGCGGTCATGGTGATGTAGGTATGCACGTAAAAGAGAAAGAGAAAAATAAAGATG
AGAATAAGAGAAAAGATGAAGAACGAAATAAAACACAGGAAGAGCATTTAAAGGAAATCATGAAACACAT
TGTAAAAATAGAAGTAAAAGGGGAGGAAGCTGTTAAAAAAGAGGCAGCAGAAAAGCTACTTGAGAAAGTA
CCATCTGATGTTTTAGAGATGTATAAAGCAATTGGAGGAAAGATATATATTGTGGATGGTGATATTACAA
AACATATATCTTTAGAAGCATTATCTGAAGATAAGAAAAAAATAAAAGACATTTATGGGAAAGATGCTTT
ATTACATGAACATTATGTATATGCAAAAGAAGGATATGAACCCGTACTTGTAATCCAATCTTCGGAAGAT
TATGTAGAAAATACTGAAAAGGCACTGAACGTTTATTATGAAATAGGTAAGATATTATCAAGGGATATTT
TAAGTAAAATTAATCAACCATATCAGAAATTTTTAGATGTATTAAATACCATTAAAAATGCATCTGATTC
AGATGGACAAGATCTTTTATTTACTAATCAGCTTAAGGAACATCCCACAGACTTTTCTGTAGAATTCTTG
GAACAAAATAGCAATGAGGTACAAGAAGTATTTGCGAAAGCTTTTGCATATTATATCGAGCCACAGCATC
GTGATGTTTTACAGCTTTATGCACCGGAAGCTTTTAATTACATGGATAAATTTAACGAACAAGAAATAAA
TCTATCCTTGGAAGAACTTAAAGATCAACGGAGCACGCGTATGGCTCAAGTAATCAACACTAATGTGGCG
TCGCTCACAGCCCAACGTAATTTGGGTGTTTCGGGCAACATGATGCAAACATCGATCCAGCGTTTATCAT
CGGGATTAAGGATTAACAGTGCCAAAGATGATGCAGCAGGACTCGCCATTTCTCAACGAATGACTGCACA
AATTCGCGGGATGAACCAAGCCGTTAGAAATGCCAACGATGGTATTTCCCTGGCTCAGGTTGCTGAAGGA
GCAATGCAGGAAACAACCAATATTTTACAACGCATGCGTGAGCTTTCCGTTCAAGCTGCTAACTCAACCA
ATAACTCATCTGACCGGTCTTCAATTCAAAGTGAAATTTCACAATTAAAAAGTGAATTGGAGCGTATTGC
TCAAAATACTGAATTCAATGGTCAAAGAATTCTCGATGGTTCTTTCTCTGGCGCAAGCTTCCAGGTTGGG
GCGAATTCAAACCAAACCATCAATTTCAGTATCGGCAGCACAAAAGCTTCTTCTCTTGGTGGTATTGCCA
CGGCAACAGGAACAGAAGTAGCAGGTGCAGCAGCGGCAGATATTACTATCGCAATTGGAGGAGGAGCAGC
AACCAGTATTAACTCTTCTGCCAATTTTACCGGGGCACTAAACGGACAAGATGCTACGTCAGCCTATGCC
AAAGCAGCGGCTATCAACGATGCCGGGATAGGAGGACTATCGGTTACAGCGTCTACCAGCGGCACACAAG
CAGTTGGCGCAATAGGTGGAACTGCAGGTGATACCTACAACTTAACGATTAATGGTGTTGCAATATACAC
TAACCTTAACGTAGCAACGGCATTAACCAACTCTGATCTTAGAGATGCCATCAATGGCGTCAGTAACCAA
ACTGGAGTTGTTGCATCACTTAACGGTGGTAATATGACACTCACTGCTGCTGATGGCAGAAACATTACGG
TAACAGAAAGCGGTACAGGTTTTACTGCAGGTACTGACGGTTTAACTGTAACTGGTGGCGCATTTGATGG
CGCGCTACGCGGTACTTTATCAATCAGCGCCGTTGATACTATCGCGATTGGTGGTACTGTTGCTAACATT
GGTTTAAGTGCCAATATCTCTAAAGACACAGTAGGGATAGATTCACTGGATGTGAGCACAGCGTCTGGCG
CTCAAACAGCGATTAAGAGAATTGATGCAGCACTCAATAGCGTAAACTCTAATCGGGCTAATATGGGTGC
TCTGCAAAATCGCTTTGAATCAACGATAGCCAACCTGCAAAACGTATCAGACAACTTATCAGCTGCTAGA
AGTCGTATTCAAGATGCTGATTACGCTGCTGAAATGGCTAGTTTGACCAAAAACCAAATTCTGCAACAAG
CAGGTACAGCGATGTTGGCACAAGCTAATAGCCTACCGCAATCTGTATTATCTTTGTTAGGTCGATAGGC
GGCCGCTTTCGAATCTAGAGCCTGCAGTCTCGACAAGCTTGTCGAGAAGTACTAGAGGATCATAATCAGC
CATACCACATTTGTAGAGGTTTTACTTGCTTTAAAAAACCTCCCACACCTCCCCCTGAACCTGAAACATA
AAATGAATGCAATTGTTGTTGTTAACTTGTTTATTGCAGCTTATAATGGTTACAAATAAAGCAATAGCAT
CACAAATTTCACAAATAAAGCATTTTTTTCACTGCATTCTAGTTGTGGTTTGTCCAAACTCATCAATGTA
TCTTATCATGTCTGGATCTGATCACTGCTTGAGCCTAGGAGATCCGAACCAGATAAGTGAAATCTAGTTC
CAAACTATTTTGTCATTTTTAATTTTCGTATTAGCTTACGACGCTACACCCAGTTCCCATCTATTTTGTC
ACTCTTCCCTAAATAATCCTTAAAAACTCCATTTCCACCCCTCCCAGTTCCCAACTATTTTGTCCGCCCA
CAGCGGGGCATTTTTCTTCCTGTTATGTTTTTAATCAAACATCCTGCCAACTCCATGTGACAAACCGTCA
TCTTCGGCTACTTT
Features (pLannotate 1.2.2; 20 found; start..end, strand, type, name):
     81..97      +  CDS            lacZα (fragment): LacZα fragment of β-galactosidase; lacZ fragment
    102..557     +  rep_origin     f1 ori (sequence partly withheld): f1 bacteriophage origin of replication; arrow indicates direction of (+) strand synthesis
    584..688     +  promoter       AmpR promoter: bla
    689..1549    +  CDS            AmpR: β-lactamase; bla; confers resistance to ampicillin, carbenicillin, and related antibiotics
   1720..2308    +  rep_origin     ori: high-copy-number ColE1/pMB1/pBR322/pUC origin of replication
   2494..2543    -  misc_feature   bom (fragment): basis of mobility region from pBR322
   2611..2835    -  mobile_element Tn7R: mini-Tn7 element (right end of the Tn7 transposon) Tn7
   2902..3435    -  CDS            GmR: gentamycin acetyltransferase; aacC1; confers resistance to gentamycin
   3624..3652    -  promoter       Pc promoter: intI1 (promoter lies within the coding sequence); class 1 integron promoter
   3630..3977    -  CDS            YPR2_ECOLX (fragment): Protein predicted: Swiss-Prot protein existence level 4. From Escherichia coli.
   4161..4209    -  polyA_signal   HSV TK poly(A) signal: herpes simplex virus thymidine kinase polyadenylation signal (Cole and Stacy, 1985)
   4345..4454    -  promoter       p10 promoter: baculovirus promoter for expression in insect cells
   4478..4569    +  promoter       polyhedrin promoter: polh from Autographa californica; promoter for the baculovirus polyhedrin gene
   4663..4679    +  CDS            capTEV™ (fragment): composite tag for in vivo biotinylation, TEV protease cleavage, and 6xHis tagging
   4690..4707    +  CDS            thrombin site: thrombin recognition and cleavage site
   4714..5502    +  CDS            lef (fragment): LEF_BACAN - Experimental evidence at protein level: Swiss-Prot protein existence level 1. Lethal factor (LF), which constitutes one of the three proteins composing the anthrax toxin, is able to trigger rapid cell death in macrophages (PubMed:3711080, PubMed:8380282, PubMed:9563949, PubMed:10475971, PubMed:11104681, PubMed:9703991). Acts as a protease that cleaves the N-terminal of most dual specificity mitogen-activated protein kinase kinases (MAPKKs or MAP2Ks) (except for MAP2K5): cleavage invariably occurs within the N-terminal proline-rich region preceding the kinase domain, thus disrupting
   5512..6933    +  CDS            fla: FLA_TATMI - Protein inferred from homology: Swiss-Prot protein existence level 3. Flagellin is the subunit protein which polymerizes to form the filaments of bacterial flagella. From Tatlockia micdadei (Legionella micdadei).
   6999..7082    +  CDS            large T antigen (fragment): large T antigen from SV40 (simian virus 40)
   7105..7239    +  polyA_signal   SV40 poly(A) signal: SV40 polyadenylation signal
   7268..7433    -  mobile_element Tn7L: mini-Tn7 element (left end of the Tn7 transposon) Tn7
