[The description below was written by a language model from this plasmid's Addgene catalogue record and pLannotate feature annotations shown in this document.]
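Description:
pFastBacDual with LFn + Fla is a 7,515 bp baculovirus donor (transfer) plasmid built on the commercial pFastBacDual backbone for protein production in insect cells. In E. coli it replicates from a high-copy ColE1/pUC-type origin and is selected with ampicillin through the β-lactamase gene; an f1 origin is also present. The expression region, together with a gentamicin acetyltransferase gene, lies between the Tn7R and Tn7L ends of a mini-Tn7 element. In the Bac-to-Bac style system this backbone is designed for, that segment is transposed into a baculovirus shuttle genome (bacmid) in a suitable helper strain, with gentamicin resistance marking the transferred cassette.

The payload sits downstream of the polyhedrin promoter, a very late baculovirus promoter, and is terminated by the SV40 polyadenylation signal. The annotated reading frame begins with a short tag fragment (matched to the His-containing portion of a composite tag) and a thrombin cleavage site. It continues with the N-terminal domain of Bacillus anthracis lethal factor (LFn) and then flagellin (FlaA), which the record attributes to Legionella pneumophila; the automated annotation matched it by homology to a related Legionella species. The second, divergently oriented expression unit of the backbone, the p10 promoter with the HSV TK poly(A) signal, has no annotated insert and appears to be empty.

LFn serves as a delivery signal. When the purified fusion is co-administered with anthrax protective antigen, the PA channel translocates the LFn-tagged flagellin into the cytosol of target cells. The associated work used this approach to study cytosolic detection of bacterial ligands by NAIP proteins in vivo.
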