Addgene plasmid #84866: pFastBacDual with LFn + Fla
Purpose: Baculovirus Expression of LFn -Fla fusion. The LFn domain acts as a signal sequence that targets proteins for cytosolic translocation via the co-administered protective antigen (PA) channel protein
Depositing lab: Russell Vance. Depositing organization: University of California, Berkeley. Publication: NAIP proteins are required for cytosolic detection of specific bacterial ligands in vivo. Rauch I, Tenthorey JL, Nichols RD, Al Moussawi K, Kang JJ, Kang C, Kazmierczak BI, Vance RE. J Exp Med. 2016 May 2;213(5):657-65. doi: 10.1084/jem.20151809. Epub 2016 Apr 4. PubMed 27045008.
Backbone
  Vector backbone: pFastBacDual
  Backbone manufacturer: ThermoFisher
  Vector type: Insect Expression ; Baculovirus
  Selectable markers: Gentamicin
Growth in bacteria
  Bacterial resistance: Ampicillin, 100 μg/mL
  Growth temperature: 37°C
  Growth strain: DH5alpha
  Copy number: Unknown
Gene/Insert 1
  Gene/Insert name: LFn (alt name: N-terminal domain of anthrax lethal factor)
  Promoter: Polyhedrin
  Cloning method: Unknown
  Sequencing primers: 5′ Polyhedrin forward
Gene/Insert 2
  Gene/Insert name: Fla (alt names: flagellin; FlaA)
  Species: L. pneumophila
  GenBank ID: YP_095369
  Cloning method: Unknown
  Sequencing primers: 5′ unknown; 3′ SV40pA-R
Terms and licenses: Academic/Nonprofit Terms; Industry Terms: Not Available to Industry
How to cite: pFastBacDual with LFn + Fla was a gift from Russell Vance (Addgene plasmid # 84866 ; http://n2t.net/addgene:84866 ; RRID:Addgene_84866)
