>Addgene plasmid #84866 | pFastBacDual with LFn + Fla | addgene partial sequence | sequence record 165709 | Polyhedrin-F 5'-AAATGATAACCATCTCGC-3'
ATAAAAAAACCTATAAATATTCCGGATTATTCATACCGTCCCACCATCGGGCGCGGATCCCGGTCCGAAG
CGCGCGGAATTCAAAGGCCTACGTCGACAATGGGCAGCAGCCATCATCATCATCATCACAGCAGCGGCCT
GGTGCCGCGCGGCAGCCATATGGCGGGCGGTCATGGTGATGTAGGTATGCACGTAAAAGAGAAAGAGAAA
AATAAAGATGAGAATAAGAGAAAAGATGAAGAACGAAATAAAACACAGGAAGAGCATTTAAAGGAAATCA
TGAAACACATTGTAAAAATAGAAGTAAAAGGGGAGGAAGCTGTTAAAAAAGAGGCAGCAGAAAAGCTACT
TGAGAAAGTACCATCTGATGTTTTAGAGATGTATAAAGCAATTGGAGGAAAGATATATATTGTGGATGGT
GATATTACAAAACATATATCTTTAGAAGCATTATCTGAAGATAAGAAAAAAATAAAAGACATTTATGGGA
AAGATGCTTTATTACATGAACATTATGTATATGCAAAAGAAGGATATGAACCCGTACTTGTAATCCAATC
TTCGGAAGATTATGTAGAAAATACTGAAAAGGCACTGAACGTTTATTATGAAATAGGTAAGATATTATCA
AGGGATATTTTAAGTAAAATTAATCAACCATATCAGAAATTTTTAGATGTATTAAATACCATTAAAAATG
CATCTGATTCAGATGGACAAGATCTTTTATTTACTAATCAGCTTAAGGAACATCCCACAGACTTTTCTGT
AGAATTCTTGGAACAAAATAGCAATGAGGTACAAGAAGTATTTGCGAAAGCTTTTGCATATTATATCGAG
CCACAGCATCGTGATGTTTTACAGCTTTATGCACCGGAAGCTTTTA
