>Addgene plasmid #84866 | pFastBacDual with LFn + Fla | addgene partial sequence | sequence record 165710 | SV40pA-R 5'-GAAATTTGTGATGCTATTGC-3'
AGTTAACAACAACAATTGCATTCATTTTATGTTTCAGGTTCAGGGGGAGGTGTGGGAGGTTTTTTAAAGC
AAGTAAAACCTCTACAAATGTGGTATGGCTGATTATGATCCTCTAGTACTTCTCGACAAGCTTGTCGAGA
CTGCAGGCTCTAGATTCGAAAGCGGCCGCCTATCGACCTAACAAAGATAATACAGATTGCGGTAGGCTAT
TAGCTTGTGCCAACATCGCTGTACCTGCTTGTTGCAGAATTTGGTTTTTGGTCAAACTAGCCATTTCAGC
AGCGTAATCAGCATCTTGAATACGACTTCTAGCAGCTGATAAATTGTCTGATACGTTTTGCAGGTTGGCT
ATCGTTGATTCAAAGCGATTTTGCAGAGCACCCATATTAGCCCGATTAGAGTTTACGCTATTGAGTGCTG
CATCAATTCTCTTAATCGCTGTTTGAGCGCCAGACGCTGTGCTCACATCCAGTGAATCTATCCCTACTGT
GTCTTTAGAGATATTGGCACTTAAACCAATGTTAGCAACAGTACCACCAATCGCGATAGTATCAACGGCG
CTGATTGATAAAGTACCGCGTAGCGCGCCATCAAATGCGCCACCAGTTACAGTTAAACCGTCAGTACCTG
CAGTAAAACCTGTACCGCTTTCTGTTACCGTAATGTTTCTGCCATCAGCAGCAGTGAGTGTCATATTACC
ACCGTTAAGTGATGCAACAACTCCAGTTTGGTTACTGACGCCATTGATGGCATCTCTAAGATCAGAGTTG
GTTAATGCCGTTGCTACGTTAAGGTTAGTGTATATTGCAACACCATTAATCGTTAAGTTGTAGGTATCAC
CTGCAGTTCCACCTATTGCGCCAACTGCTTGTGTGCCGCTGGTAGACGCTGTA
